Addgene plasmid #211335: pDL0_175
Purpose: C2_Stop linker
Depositing lab: Dmitri Nusinow. Depositing organization: Donald Danforth Plant Science Center. Publication: Remote Sensing of Endogenous Pigmentation by Inducible Synthetic Circuits in Grasses. Lee DY, Acosta-Gamboa L, Saleh L, Pathak S, Swyers N, Morgan A, Meerdink S, Kuzio C, Calderon S, Sheng H, Kenney S, Zare A, Gehan M, Nusinow DA. Plant Biotechnol J. 2025 Dec 5. doi: 10.1111/pbi.70480. PubMed 41351300.
Backbone
  Vector backbone: EC15458
  Backbone size w/o insert (bp): 2243
  Total vector size (bp): 2256
  Vector type: Plant Expression, Synthetic Biology
Growth in bacteria
  Bacterial resistance: Spectinomycin, 50 μg/mL
  Growth temperature: 37°C
  Growth strain: DH5alpha
  Copy number: Unknown
Gene/Insert
  Gene/Insert name: Stop codon
  Species: Synthetic
  Insert size (bp): 13
Terms and licenses: Academic/Nonprofit Terms; Industry Terms: Not Available to Industry
Depositor comments: Please visit https://doi.org/10.1101/2025.06.20.660755 for bioRxiv preprint.
How to cite: pDL0_175 was a gift from Dmitri Nusinow (Addgene plasmid # 211335 ; http://n2t.net/addgene:211335 ; RRID:Addgene_211335)
