[The description below was written by a language model from this plasmid's Addgene catalogue record and pLannotate feature annotations shown in this document.]
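Description:
pDL0_175 is a small (about 2.26 kb) part-carrying plasmid built on the EC15458 backbone and catalogued under plant expression and synthetic biology. Its stated purpose is a "C2_Stop linker": the insert is a 13 bp synthetic element supplying a stop codon. The naming and the tiny insert size suggest that it serves as a basic-level module in a hierarchical, modular cloning system, where it would fill a C-terminal position in a transcription unit and terminate the reading frame when no C-terminal tag or fusion partner is wanted. However, the record does not name the assembly standard, the flanking restriction sites or the overhangs. The insert itself is too short to have been picked up by the automated annotation, so it does not appear in the feature table.

Essentially everything annotated belongs to the bacterial maintenance backbone. Replication in E. coli is driven by a high-copy ColE1/pMB1/pUC-type origin, although the catalogue lists copy number as unknown. Selection is by spectinomycin through the aadA gene, which also confers streptomycin resistance. An AmpR (bla) promoter lies upstream of this gene and probably drives its expression. The short fragments of an integrase, a gentamicin acetyltransferase and lacI are nonfunctional remnants, the first two consistent with an integron-derived origin for the resistance cassette. The plasmid carries no plant promoter, terminator, reporter or T-DNA borders, so it is not an expression vector on its own. It is a donor part intended to be combined with other modules, and it was deposited with work on inducible synthetic gene circuits controlling pigmentation in grasses.
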