Features (pLannotate 1.2.2; 6 found; start..end, strand, type, name):
    110..214     +  promoter       AmpR promoter: bla
    205..285     -  CDS            int (fragment): INT2_ECOLX - Protein inferred from homology: Swiss-Prot protein existence level 3. Putative integrase believed to be involved in the insertion of antibiotic resistance genes into plasmids and transposons. From Escherichia coli.
    373..429     +  CDS            GmR (fragment): gentamycin acetyltransferase; aacC1; confers resistance to gentamycin
    436..1224    +  CDS            aadA: S3AD_ECOLX - Experimental evidence at protein level: Swiss-Prot protein existence level 1. Mediates bacterial resistance to the antibiotics streptomycin and spectinomycin. From Escherichia coli.
   1398..1986    +  rep_origin     ori: high-copy-number ColE1/pMB1/pBR322/pUC origin of replication
   2169..2218    +  CDS            lacI (fragment): lac repressor; lacI; The lac repressor binds to the lac operator to inhibit transcription in E. coli. This inhibition can be relieved by adding lactose or isopropyl-β-D-thiogalactopyranoside (IPTG).
>Addgene plasmid #211335 | pDL0_175 | addgene full sequence | sequence record 421294 | Addgene NGS Result
GTGGCTCTTCAGTGGACGAAAGGGCCTCGTGATACGCCTATTTTTATAGGTTAATGTCATGATAATAATG
GTTTCTTAGACGTCAGGTGGCACTTTTCGGGGAAATGTGCGCGGAACCCCTATTTGTTTATTTTTCTAAA
TACATTCAAATATGTATCCGCTCATGAGACAATAACCCTGATAAATGCTTCAATAATATTGAAAAAGGAA
GAGTATGCGCTCACGCAACTGGTCCAGAACCTTGACCGAACGCAGCGGTGGTAACGGCGCAGTGGCGGTT
TTCATGGCTTGTTATGACTGTTTTTTTTTGGGGTACAGTCTATGCCTCGGGCATCCAAGCAGCAAGCGCG
TTACGCCGTGGGTCGATGTTTGATGTTATGGAGCAGCAACGATGTTACGCAGCAGGGCAGTCGCCCTAAA
ACAAAGTTAAACATCATGAGGGAAGCGGTGATCGCCGAAGTATCGACTCAACTATCAGAGGTAGTTGGCG
TCATCGAGCGCCATCTCGAACCGACGTTGCTGGCCGTACATTTGTACGGCTCCGCAGTGGATGGCGGCCT
GAAGCCACACAGCGATATTGATTTGCTGGTTACGGTGACCGTAAGGCTTGATGAAACAACGCGGCGAGCT
TTGATCAACGACCTTTTGGAAACTTCGGCTTCCCCTGGAGAGAGCGAGATTCTCCGCGCTGTAGAAGTCA
CCATTGTTGTGCACGACGACATCATTCCGTGGCGTTATCCAGCTAAGCGCGAACTGCAATTTGGAGAATG
GCAGCGCAATGACATTCTTGCAGGTATCTTCGAGCCAGCCACGATCGACATTGATCTGGCTATCTTGCTG
ACAAAAGCAAGAGAACATAGCGTTGCCTTGGTAGGTCCAGCGGCGGAGGAACTCTTTGATCCGGTTCCTG
AACAGGATCTATTTGAGGCGCTAAATGAAACCTTAACGCTATGGAACTCGCCGCCCGACTGGGCTGGCGA
TGAGCGAAATGTAGTGCTTACGTTGTCCCGCATTTGGTACAGCGCAGTAACCGGCAAAATCGCGCCGAAG
GATGTCGCTGCCGACTGGGCAATGGAGCGCCTGCCGGCCCAGTATCAGCCCGTCATACTTGAAGCTAGAC
AGGCTTATCTTGGACAAGAAGAAGATCGCTTGGCCTCGCGCGCAGATCAGTTGGAAGAATTTGTCCATTA
CGTAAAAGGCGAGATCACCAAGGTAGTCGGCAAATAACTGTCAGACCAAGTTTACTCATATATACTTTAG
ATTGATTTAAAACTTCATTTTTAATTTAAAAGGATCTAGGTGAAGATCCTTTTTGATAATCTCATGACCA
AAATCCCTTAACGTGAGTTTTCGTTCCACTGAGCGTCAGACCCCGTAGAAAAGATCAAAGGATCTTCTTG
AGATCCTTTTTTTCTGCGCGTAATCTGCTGCTTGCAAACAAAAAAACCACCGCTACCAGCGGTGGTTTGT
TTGCCGGATCAAGAGCTACCAACTCTTTTTCCGAAGGTAACTGGCTTCAGCAGAGCGCAGATACCAAATA
CTGTTCTTCTAGTGTAGCCGTAGTTAGGCCACCACTTCAAGAACTCTGTAGCACCGCCTACATACCTCGC
TCTGCTAATCCTGTTACCAGTGGCTGCTGCCAGTGGCGATAAGTCGTGTCTTACCGGGTTGGACTCAAGA
CGATAGTTACCGGATAAGGCGCAGCGGTCGGGCTGAACGGGGGGTTCGTGCACACAGCCCAGCTTGGAGC
GAACGACCTACACCGAACTGAGATACCTACAGCGTGAGCTATGAGAAAGCGCCACGCTTCCCGAAGGGAG
AAAGGCGGACAGGTATCCGGTAAGCGGCAGGGTCGGAACAGGAGAGCGCACGAGGGAGCTTCCAGGGGGA
AACGCCTGGTATCTTTATAGTCCTGTCGGGTTTCGCCACCTCTGACTTGAGCGTCGATTTTTGTGATGCT
CGTCAGGGGGGCGGAGCCTATGGAAAAACGCCAGCAACGCGGCCTTTTTACGGTTCCTGGCCTTTTGCTG
GCCTTTTGCTCACATGTTCTTTCCTGCGTTATCCCCTGATTCTGTGGATAACCGTATTACCGCCTTTGAG
TGAGCTGATACCGCTCGCCGCAGCCGAACGACCGAGCGCAGCGAGTCAGTGAGCGAGGAAGCGGAAGAGC
GCCCAATACGCAAACCGCCTCTCCCCGCGCGTTGGCCGATTCATTAATCACTCTGTGGTCTCAGGTGGCT
GAGCTTTGAGACCACGAA
